>Addgene plasmid #70830 | pFOSGE_COF1F08 | depositor partial sequence | sequence record 126772 | insert
ATGAGCGAGGAATTCAAGCTGCCCAAGCGTTCCCGCAAGCGCACACGTGAGGTGAAGCGCAAGGCTCGTC
CGGAGCTGGACGGCGAGAATGCCTGGTCGGCCATGCGGTACTGTGAGAAGTTCGAGCCATTTTGGGATTT
CACCGATAACCTGGAGCGGATCGAGGAGTCGCAGGTGCCGGAGTCGGAGTTCATCGAACGCTTCGAGCGA
CCCTACAAGCCGGTGGTCATTCGCGGCTGCACCGATGGCTGGTTGGCGCTGGAAAAGTGGACACTAGCCC
GCCTGGCCAAGAAGTATCGCAACCAGAAGTTCAAGTGCGGCGAGGACAACGAGGGCTATAGCGTCAAGAT
GAAGATGAAGTACTACGTGGAGTACATGCAGAGCACGCGCGATGACAGCCCGCTGTACATCTTCGACAGC
AGCTTCGGCGAACACCATCGTCGGCGCAAGCTCCTGGATGACTATGTGGTGCCCAAGTATTTTCGCGACG
ACCTCTTCCAGTACTGCGGCGAGAATCGTCGTCCGCCTTACCGCTGGTTTGTCATGGGACCGGCTCGCTC
CGGCACCGGCATCCACATTGATCCACTGGGCACTAGTGCCTGGAACACGCTGATCCGCGGCCACAAGCGC
TGGTGCCTGTTCCCCACCCAAACGCCCAAGGAGCTGCTCAAGGTCACCAGTGCCATGGGTGGCAAGCAGC
GAGACGAGGCCATCACCTGGTTCAGCACCATATATCCGCGCACCCAGCTGCCTAGTTGGCCGGAGCAATA
CCGCCCCATCGAAGTGCTGCAGGGAGCAGGCGAGACTGTATTCGTGCCCGGCGGCTGGTGGCACGTGGTG
CTCAACATGGACGACACCATTGCCATCACCCAGAACTTCAGTTCGCAGACGAACTTCCCCTGCGTCTGGC
ACAAGACTGTTCGCGGCCGGCCAAAGTTGTCACGCAAGTGGCTGCGCGTGCTGCGAGACCAGCGACCGGA
GCTGGCCCAGATCGCCGATAGTATTAACCTGAACGAGAGCACCGGCTTCGCATCGGACAGCTCCAGCAAT
TCAAGCTCCTCCTCGTCGAGCAGCTCCTCGTCTTCGGAGGAGGAGGAGAGCGACGATGGCGGCGATTCCA
ACACGGACAGCGGCCAGGAGAGTCTGACGGCCAAGAAGAAAAAGAAGCGGCGCATGGCTGGCGGCGGCTC
CGGGTCCGGCTCCATGGGCGGATCATCGCGTTCC
