>Addgene plasmid #70830 | pFOSGE_COF1F08 | addgene partial sequence | sequence record 130771 | M13-F20 5'-TGTAAAACGACGGCCAGT-3'
TGATTTTATTTTGACTGATAGTGACCTGTTCGTTGCAACAAATTGATGAGCAATGCTTTTTTATAATGCC
AACTTTGTACAAAAAAGCAGGCTTCATGAGCGAGGAATTCAAGCTGCCCAAGCGTTCCCGCAAGCGCACA
CGTGAGGTGAAGCGCAAGGCTCGTCCGGAGCTGGACGGCGAGAATGCCTGGTCGGCCATGCGGTACTGTG
AGAAGTTCGAGCCATTTTGGGATTTCACCGATAACCTGGAGCGGATCGAGGAGTCGCAGGTGCCGGAGTC
GGAGTTCATCGAACGCTTCGAGCGACCCTACAAGCCGGTGGTCATTCGCGGCTGCACCGATGGCTGGTTG
GCGCTGGAAAAGTGGACACTAGCCCGCCTGGCCAAGAAGTATCGCAACCAGAAGTTCAAGTGCGGCGAGG
ACAACGAGGGCTATAGCGTCAAGATGAAGATGAAGTACTACGTGGAGTACATGCAGAGCACGCGCGATGA
CAGCCCGCTGTACATCTTCGACAGCAGCTTCGGCGAACACCATCGTCGGCGCAAGCTCCTGGATGACTAT
GTGGTGCCCAAGTATTTTCGCGACGACCTCTTCCAGTACTGCGGCGAGAATCGTCGTCCGCCTTACCGCT
GGTTTGTCATGGGACCGGCTCGCTCCGGCACCGGCATCCACATTGATCCACTGGGCACTAGTGCCTGGAA
CACGCTGATCCGCGGCCACAAGCGCTGGTGCCTGTTCCCCACCCAAACGCCCAAGGAGCTGCTCAAGGTC
ACCAGTGCCATGGGTGGCAAGCAGCGAGACGAGGCCATCACCTGGTTCAGCACCATATATCCGCGCACCC
AGCTGCCTAGTTGGCCGGAGCAATACCGCCCCATCGAAGTGCTGCAGGGAGCAGGCGAGACTGTATTCGT
GCCCGGCGGCTGGTGGCACGTGGTGCTCAACATGGACGACACCATTGCCATCACCCAGAACTTCAGTTCG
CAGACGAACTTCCCCTGCGTCTGG
