>Addgene plasmid #70830 | pFOSGE_COF1F08 | addgene partial sequence | sequence record 130772 | M13-Rev 5'-CAGGAAACAGCTATGACC-3'
CAGCTGGATGGCAAATAATGATTTTATTTTGACTGATAGTGACCTGTTCGTTGCAACAAATTGATAAGCA
ATGCTTTCTTATAATGCCAACTTTGTACAAGAAAGCTGGGTCGGAACGCGATGATCCGCCCATGGAGCCG
GACCCGGAGCCGCCGCCAGCCATGCGCCGCTTCTTTTTCTTCTTGGCCGTCAGACTCTCCTGGCCGCTGT
CCGTGTTGGAATCGCCGCCATCGTCGCTCTCCTCCTCCTCCGAAGACGAGGAGCTGCTCGACGAGGAGGA
GCTTGAATTGCTGGAGCTGTCCGATGCGAAGCCGGTGCTCTCGTTCAGGTTAATACTATCGGCGATCTGG
GCCAGCTCCGGTCGCTGGTCTCGCAGCACGCGCAGCCACTTGCGTGACAACTTTGGCCGGCCGCGAACAG
TCTTGTGCCAGACGCAGGGGAAGTTCGTCTGCGAACTGAAGTTCTGGGTGATGGCAATGGTGTCGTCCAT
GTTGAGCACCACGTGCCACCAGCCGCCGGGCACGAATACAGTCTCGCCTGCTCCCTGCAGCACTTCGATG
GGGCGGTATTGCTCCGGCCAACTAGGCAGCTGGGTGCGCGGATATATGGTGCTGAACCAGGTGATGGCCT
CGTCTCGCTGCTTGCCACCCATGGCACTGGTGACCTTGAGCAGCTCCTTGGGCGTTTGGGTGGGGAACAG
GCACCAGCGCTTGTGGCCGCGGATCAGCGTGTTCCAGGCACTAGTGCCCAGTGGATCAATGTGGATGCCG
GTGCCGGAGCGAGCCGGTCCCATGACAAACCAGCGGTAAGGCGGACGACGATTCTCGCCGCAGTACTGGA
AGAGGTCGTCGCGAAAATACTTGGGCACCACATAGTCATCCAGGAGCTTGCGCCGACGATGGTGTTCGCC
GAAGCTGCTGTCGAAGATGTACAGCGGGCTGTCATCGCGCGTGCTCTGCATGTACTCCACGTAGTACTTC
ATCTTCATCTTGACGCTATAGCCCTCGTTGTCCTCGCCGCACTTGAACTTCTGGTTGCGATACTTC
