[The description below was written by a language model from this plasmid's Addgene catalogue record.]
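Description:
pFOSGE_COF1F08 is a Gateway entry clone built on the Invitrogen pDONR221 donor vector and carrying the Drosophila melanogaster gene PSR (also annotated as CG5383, FBgn0038948; transcript FBtr0084239) as an insert of about 1.2 kb. It is a high-copy bacterial plasmid selected with kanamycin. It was made by Gateway cloning, which for a pDONR-type backbone normally means a BP recombination. In that reaction, an attB-flanked PCR product replaces the donor vector's counter-selectable cassette, leaving the insert flanked by attL sites. The record does not include a feature table, so the exact att junctions, the reading frame, and the presence or absence of a stop codon in the insert cannot be confirmed here. M13 forward and reverse primer sites flanking the cloning region are listed for sequence verification of the insert.

As an entry vector, the plasmid has no stated promoter, tag or reporter to drive expression of PSR, and it is not meant to be used directly for expression. Instead it serves as a shuttle source from which the PSR sequence can be transferred by LR recombination into any compatible Gateway destination vector, which then supplies the promoter, fusion partners and host-specific elements. The associated publication concerns the context-dependent regulatory functions of transcriptional regulators. This suggests the clone belongs to a larger collection of fly factor clones assembled for functional testing, but the record itself gives the purpose only as a Gateway entry clone and does not describe the specific downstream assay or destination vectors.
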