Addgene plasmid #70830: pFOSGE_COF1F08
Purpose: Gateway entry clone
Depositing lab: Alexander Stark. Depositing organization: Research Institute of Molecular Pathology (IMP). Publication: Transcriptional regulators form diverse groups with context-dependent regulatory functions. Stampfel G, Kazmar T, Frank O, Wienerroither S, Reiter F, Stark A. Nature. 2015 Nov 9. doi: 10.1038/nature15545. PubMed 26550828.
Backbone
  Vector backbone: pDONR221
  Backbone manufacturer: Invitrogen
  Backbone size w/o insert (bp): 4762
  Vector type: Gateway entry vector
Growth in bacteria
  Bacterial resistance: Kanamycin, 50 μg/mL
  Growth temperature: 37°C
  Growth strain: DH5alpha
  Copy number: High Copy
Gene/Insert
  Gene/Insert name: PSR (alt names: FBgn0038948; CG5383, FBtr0084239)
  Species: D. melanogaster (fly)
  Insert size (bp): 1224
  Cloning method: Gateway Cloning
  Sequencing primers: 5′ M13-F20; 3′ M13R
Terms and licenses: Academic/Nonprofit Terms; Industry Terms: Not Available to Industry
How to cite: pFOSGE_COF1F08 was a gift from Alexander Stark (Addgene plasmid # 70830 ; http://n2t.net/addgene:70830 ; RRID:Addgene_70830)
